Addgene plasmid #44603: FN-Ets2
Depositing lab: Robert Oshima. Depositing organization: Sanford Burnham Prebys Medical Discovery Institute. Publication: Oncogenic Neu/ErbB-2 increases ets, AP-1, and NF-kappaB-dependent gene expression, and inhibiting ets activation blocks Neu-mediated cellular transformation. Galang CK, Garcia-Ramirez J, Solski PA, Westwick JK, Der CJ, Neznanov NN, Oshima RG, Hauser CA. J Biol Chem. 1996 Apr 5;271(14):7992-8. 10.1074/jbc.271.14.7992 PubMed 8626480.
Backbone
  Vector backbone: FNpCDNA3
  Backbone manufacturer: Addgene #45346
  Vector type: Mammalian Expression
  Selectable markers: Neomycin (select with G418)
Growth in bacteria
  Bacterial resistance: Ampicillin, 100 μg/mL
  Growth temperature: 37°C
  Growth strain: DH5alpha
  Copy number: Unknown
Gene/Insert
  Gene/Insert name: Ets2
  Species: M. musculus (mouse)
  Entrez Gene: Ets2 (a.k.a. Ets-2)
  Promoter: CMV
  Tag / fusion protein: FLAG (N terminal on backbone); SV40 NLS (N terminal on backbone)
  Cloning method: Restriction Enzyme; 5′ cloning site BamHI (not destroyed); 3′ cloning site EcoRV (destroyed during cloning)
  Sequencing primers: 5′ CMV-F; 3′ BGH-rev
Terms and licenses: Academic/Nonprofit Terms; Industry Terms: Not Available to Industry
Depositor comments: FLAG tagged Nuclear localized mouse Ets2 cDNA driven by CMV promoter
How to cite: FN-Ets2 was a gift from Robert Oshima (Addgene plasmid # 44603 ; http://n2t.net/addgene:44603 ; RRID:Addgene_44603)
