[The description below was written by a language model from this plasmid's Addgene catalogue record and pLannotate feature annotations shown in this document.]
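Description:
FN-Ets2 is a mammalian expression plasmid built on FNpCDNA3, a pcDNA3-type backbone modified to supply an N-terminal FLAG epitope and an SV40 nuclear localization signal. It is maintained in E. coli through a high-copy ColE1/pUC-type origin and the β-lactamase (AmpR) gene for ampicillin selection. An f1 origin is also present, which would allow single-stranded DNA production. For mammalian cells, an SV40 early promoter drives the neomycin phosphotransferase gene, terminated by an SV40 poly(A) signal, so that stable transfectants can be selected with G418.

The payload is the mouse Ets2 cDNA, encoding an ETS-family transcription factor that binds GGA-core motifs and activates target promoters. It was inserted by restriction cloning between BamHI, which is retained, and EcoRV, which was destroyed. It sits downstream of the human CMV immediate-early enhancer and promoter and upstream of the bovine growth hormone polyadenylation signal. The automated annotation detects a short match to a FLAG epitope just upstream of the Ets2 coding region, consistent with the backbone-encoded tag. The NLS is listed in the catalogue fields but is not separately annotated in the feature table. The expected product is therefore a FLAG-tagged Ets2 protein directed to the nucleus. T7 and SP6 promoters flank the insert, as is usual for this backbone family, and could support in vitro transcription. Several small hits in the table, including an HIV-1 LTR fragment and ble, lacI and bom fragments, look like backbone remnants or annotation artefacts rather than functional parts.

The plasmid is suited to overexpressing detectable, nuclear Ets2 in cultured mammalian cells. The associated publication concerns ets-dependent gene expression and cellular transformation downstream of oncogenic Neu/ErbB-2.
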