Features (pLannotate 1.2.2; 22 found; start..end, strand, type, name):
     36..80      -  misc_feature   bom (fragment): basis of mobility region from pBR322
    235..614     +  enhancer       CMV enhancer: human cytomegalovirus immediate early enhancer
    615..818     +  promoter       CMV promoter: human cytomegalovirus (CMV) immediate early promoter
    814..847     +  LTR            5' LTR (truncated) (fragment): truncated 5' long terminal repeat (LTR) from HIV-1
    863..881     +  promoter       T7 promoter: promoter for bacteriophage T7 RNA polymerase
    907..927     +  CDS            3xFLAG (fragment): three tandem FLAG® epitope tags
    958..2361    +  CDS            Ets2: ETS2_MOUSE - Experimental evidence at protein level: Swiss-Prot protein existence level 1. Transcription factor activating transcription. Binds specifically the GGA DNA motif in gene promoters and stimulates transcription of those genes (By similarity). From Mus musculus (Mouse).
   2419..2437    -  promoter       SP6 promoter: promoter for bacteriophage SP6 RNA polymerase
   2463..2687    +  polyA_signal   bGH poly(A) signal: bovine growth hormone polyadenylation signal
   2691..2712    +  promoter       SV40 promoter (fragment): SV40 enhancer and early promoter
   2733..3161    +  rep_origin     f1 ori (sequence partly withheld): f1 bacteriophage origin of replication; arrow indicates direction of (+) strand synthesis
   3175..3505    +  promoter       SV40 promoter: SV40 enhancer and early promoter
   3572..4363    +  CDS            neo: KKA2_KLEPN - Also known as kan, nptII. Experimental evidence at protein level: Swiss-Prot protein existence level 1. Resistance to kanamycin, neomycin, paromomycin, ribostamycin, butirosin and gentamicin B. From Klebsiella pneumoniae.
   4387..4545    +  CDS            ble (fragment): BLE_KLEPN - Experimental evidence at protein level: Swiss-Prot protein existence level 1. Binding protein with a strong affinity to the bleomycin family of antibiotics. Binds to CL990; an antimitotic-antibiotic compound. From Klebsiella pneumoniae.
   4540..4661    +  polyA_signal   SV40 poly(A) signal: SV40 polyadenylation signal
   4734..4750    -  protein_bind   lac operator: The lac repressor binds to the lac operator to inhibit transcription in E. coli. This inhibition can be relieved by adding lactose or isopropyl-β-D-thiogalactopyranoside (IPTG). lac repressor encoded by lacI
   4758..4788    -  promoter       lac promoter: promoter for the E. coli lac operon
   4803..4824    -  protein_bind   CAP binding site: CAP binding activates transcription in the presence of cAMP. E. coli catabolite activator protein
   4837..4929    -  CDS            lacI (fragment): lac repressor; lacI; The lac repressor binds to the lac operator to inhibit transcription in E. coli. This inhibition can be relieved by adding lactose or isopropyl-β-D-thiogalactopyranoside (IPTG).
   5112..5700    -  rep_origin     ori: high-copy-number ColE1/pMB1/pBR322/pUC origin of replication
   5871..6731    -  CDS            AmpR: β-lactamase; bla; confers resistance to ampicillin, carbenicillin, and related antibiotics
   6732..6836    -  promoter       AmpR promoter: bla
>Addgene plasmid #44603 | FN-Ets2 | depositor full sequence | sequence record 60981 | FN-Ets2 sequence 6867 bps
GACGGATCGGGAGATCTCCCGATCCCCTATGGTCGACTCTCAGTACAATCTGCTCTGATGCCGCATAGTT
AAGCCAGTATCTGCTCCCTGCTTGTGTGTTGGAGGTCGCTGAGTAGTGCGCGAGCAAAATTTAAGCTACA
ACAAGGCAAGGCTTGACCGACAATTGCATGAAGAATCTGCTTAGGGTTAGGCGTTTTGCGCTGCTTCGCG
ATGTACGGGCCAGATATACGCGTTGACATTGATTATTGACTAGTTATTAATAGTAATCAATTACGGGGTC
ATTAGTTCATAGCCCATATATGGAGTTCCGCGTTACATAACTTACGGTAAATGGCCCGCCTGGCTGACCG
CCCAACGACCCCCGCCCATTGACGTCAATAATGACGTATGTTCCCATAGTAACGCCAATAGGGACTTTCC
ATTGACGTCAATGGGTGGACTATTTACGGTAAACTGCCCACTTGGCAGTACATCAAGTGTATCATATGCC
AAGTACGCCCCCTATTGACGTCAATGACGGTAAATGGCCCGCCTGGCATTATGCCCAGTACATGACCTTA
TGGGACTTTCCTACTTGGCAGTACATCTACGTATTAGTCATCGCTATTACCATGGTGATGCGGTTTTGGC
AGTACATCAATGGGCGTGGATAGCGGTTTGACTCACGGGGATTTCCAAGTCTCCACCCCATTGACGTCAA
TGGGAGTTTGTTTTGGCACCAAAATCAACGGGACTTTCCAAAATGTCGTAACAACTCCGCCCCATTGACG
CAAATGGGCGGTAGGCGTGTACGGTGGGAGGTCTATATAAGCAGAGCTCTCTGGCTAACTAGAGAACCCA
CTGCTTACTGGCTTATCGAAATTAATACGACTCACTATAGGGAGACCCAAGCTTGCCACCATGGACTACA
AGGACGACGACGATAAGCCAAAGAAAAAGCGAAAGGTCGGATCCACCATGAATGACTTTGGAATCAAGAA
CATGGACCAAGTGGCCCCTGTCGCCAACAGTTTTCGTGGGACACTCAAGCGCCAGCCAGCCTTTGACACC
TTCGATGGCTCTCTGTTTGCTGTGCTCCCTTCTCTCAGTGAAGATCAGACACTCCAAGAAGTGCCCACGG
GCCTGGATTCTGTCTCCCATGACTCGGCCAGCTGCGAGCTGCCTTTGCTCACTCCCTGCAGCAAGGCAGT
GATGAGCCAAGCCTTAAAAGCCACCTTCAGTGGCTTCCAAAAGGAGCAACGACGTCTTGGCATCCCCAAA
AACCCCTGGCTGTGGAGCGAGCAGCAGGTGTGCCAGTGGCTTCTCTGGGCCACCAACGAGTTCAGCCTGG
TGAATGTGAACCTGCACCAGTTTGGCATGAACGGCCAGATGCTGTGTAACCTCGGCAAGGAGCGCTTCCT
GGAGCTGGCGCCTGACTTTGTGGGTGACATCCTCTGGGAACATCTAGAGCAGATGATCAAAGAGAACCAA
GAAAAGACAGAAGACCAATATGAGGAAAACTCTCACCTCAACGCGGTTCCTCATTGGATCAACAGCAATA
CATTAGGCTTCAGCATGGAACAGGCTCCATATGGAATGCAGGCACCAAACTACCCCAAAGACAATCTCCT
GGACAGCATGTGCCCGCCATCGGCCACGCCTGCAGCTCTGGGCTCTGAGCTCCAGATGTTGCCCAAGTCT
CGGCTCAACACCGTCAATGTCAATTACTGTTCCATCAGCCAGGACTTCCCCAGCAGCAACGTGAATTTGC
TCAACAACAATTCTGGAAAACCCAAGGACCACGACTCTCCAGAGAACGGTGGGGACAGCTTCGAGAGCTC
CGACTCGCTGCTGAGGTCCTGGAACAGCCAGTCGTCCCTACTGGATGTACAGCGGGTACCTTCCTTCGAG
AGCTTTGAGGAGGACTGTAGCCAGTCTCTGTGCCTCAGTAAGCTGACCATGTCCTTCAAGGACTACATCC
AAGAGAGGAGCGACCCAGTCGAGCAAGGCAAACCAGTTATTCCTGCAGCAGTACTGGCTGGCTTCACTGG
AAGCGGACCAATCCAGTTGTGGCAGTTTCTTCTGGAGCTACTCTCTGACAAGTCCTGTCAATCTTTCATC
AGCTGGACGGGGGATGGATGGGAGTTCAAGCTTGCTGACCCCGATGAGGTTGCCCGCCGGTGGGGGAAGA
GGAAAAATAAACCAAAGATGAACTACGAGAAGCTGAGCCGGGGCTTACGTTACTACTACGACAAGAACAT
CATCCACAAGACTTCGGGCAAGCGCTACGTGTACCGTTTCGTATGTGACCTGCAGAACTTGCTGGGCTTC
ACTCCGGAGGAACTGCATGCCATCCTGGGCGTCCAGCCTGATACAGAAGACTGATCGACCCATCCATCAC
ACTGGCGGCCGCTCGAGCATGCATCTAGAGGGCCCTATTCTATAGTGTCACCTAAATGCTAGAGCTCGCT
GATCAGCCTCGACTGTGCCTTCTAGTTGCCAGCCATCTGTTGTTTGCCCCTCCCCCGTGCCTTCCTTGAC
CCTGGAAGGTGCCACTCCCACTGTCCTTTCCTAATAAAATGAGGAAATTGCATCGCATTGTCTGAGTAGG
TGTCATTCTATTCTGGGGGGTGGGGTGGGGCAGGACAGCAAGGGGGAGGATTGGGAAGACAATAGCAGGC
ATGCTGGGGATGCGGTGGGCTCTATGGCTTCTGAGGCGGAAAGAACCAGCTGGGGCTCTAGGGGGTATCC
CC
[124 nt withheld, positions 2733-2856]
C
[32 nt withheld, positions 2858-2889]
CA
[57 nt withheld, positions 2892-2948]
A
[49 nt withheld, positions 2950-2998]
CCTTTGACGTTGGAGTCCACGTTCTTT
[37 nt withheld, positions 3026-3062]
ACCCTATCTCGGTCTATTCTTTTGATTTATAAGGGATTTTGGGGATTTCGGCCTATTGGTTAAAAAATGA
GCTGATTTAACAAAAATTTAACGCGAATTAATTCTGTGGAATGTGTGTCAGTTAGGGTGTGGAAAGTCCC
CAGGCTCCCCAGGCAGGCAGAAGTATGCAAAGCATGCATCTCAATTAGTCAGCAACCAGGTGTGGAAAGT
CCCCAGGCTCCCCAGCAGGCAGAAGTATGCAAAGCATGCATCTCAATTAGTCAGCAACCATAGTCCCGCC
CCTAACTCCGCCCATCCCGCCCCTAACTCCGCCCAGTTCCGCCCATTCTCCGCCCCATGGCTGACTAATT
TTTTTTATTTATGCAGAGGCCGAGGCCGCCTCTGCCTCTGAGCTATTCCAGAAGTAGTGAGGAGGCTTTT
TTGGAGGCCTAGGCTTTTGCAAAAAGCTCCCGGGAGCTTGTATATCCATTTTCGGATCTGATCAAGAGAC
AGGATGAGGATCGTTTCGCATGATTGAACAAGATGGATTGCACGCAGGTTCTCCGGCCGCTTGGGTGGAG
AGGCTATTCGGCTATGACTGGGCACAACAGACAATCGGCTGCTCTGATGCCGCCGTGTTCCGGCTGTCAG
CGCAGGGGCGCCCGGTTCTTTTTGTCAAGACCGACCTGTCCGGTGCCCTGAATGAACTGCAGGACGAGGC
AGCGCGGCTATCGTGGCTGGCCACGACGGGCGTTCCTTGCGCAGCTGTGCTCGACGTTGTCACTGAAGCG
GGAAGGGACTGGCTGCTATTGGGCGAAGTGCCGGGGCAGGATCTCCTGTCATCTCACCTTGCTCCTGCCG
AGAAAGTATCCATCATGGCTGATGCAATGCGGCGGCTGCATACGCTTGATCCGGCTACCTGCCCATTCGA
CCACCAAGCGAAACATCGCATCGAGCGAGCACGTACTCGGATGGAAGCCGGTCTTGTCGATCAGGATGAT
CTGGACGAAGAGCATCAGGGGCTCGCGCCAGCCGAACTGTTCGCCAGGCTCAAGGCGCGCATGCCCGACG
GCGAGGATCTCGTCGTGACCCATGGCGATGCCTGCTTGCCGAATATCATGGTGGAAAATGGCCGCTTTTC
TGGATTCATCGACTGTGGCCGGCTGGGTGTGGCGGACCGCTATCAGGACATAGCGTTGGCTACCCGTGAT
ATTGCTGAAGAGCTTGGCGGCGAATGGGCTGACCGCTTCCTCGTGCTTTACGGTATCGCCGCTCCCGATT
CGCAGCGCATCGCCTTCTATCGCCTTCTTGACGAGTTCTTCTGAGCGGGACTCTGGGGTTCGAAATGACC
GACCAAGCGACGCCCAACCTGCCATCACGAGATTTCGATTCCACCGCCGCCTTCTATGAAAGGTTGGGCT
TCGGAATCGTTTTCCGGGACGCCGGCTGGATGATCCTCCAGCGCGGGGATCTCATGCTGGAGTTCTTCGC
CCACCCCAACTTGTTTATTGCAGCTTATAATGGTTACAAATAAAGCAATAGCATCACAAATTTCACAAAT
AAAGCATTTTTTTCACTGCATTCTAGTTGTGGTTTGTCCAAACTCATCAATGTATCTTATCATGTCTGTA
TACCGTCGACCTCTAGCTAGAGCTTGGCGTAATCATGGTCATAGCTGTTTCCTGTGTGAAATTGTTATCC
GCTCACAATTCCACACAACATACGAGCCGGAAGCATAAAGTGTAAAGCCTGGGGTGCCTAATGAGTGAGC
TAACTCACATTAATTGCGTTGCGCTCACTGCCCGCTTTCCAGTCGGGAAACCTGTCGTGCCAGCTGCATT
AATGAATCGGCCAACGCGCGGGGAGAGGCGGTTTGCGTATTGGGCGCTCTTCCGCTTCCTCGCTCACTGA
CTCGCTGCGCTCGGTCGTTCGGCTGCGGCGAGCGGTATCAGCTCACTCAAAGGCGGTAATACGGTTATCC
ACAGAATCAGGGGATAACGCAGGAAAGAACATGTGAGCAAAAGGCCAGCAAAAGGCCAGGAACCGTAAAA
AGGCCGCGTTGCTGGCGTTTTTCCATAGGCTCCGCCCCCCTGACGAGCATCACAAAAATCGACGCTCAAG
TCAGAGGTGGCGAAACCCGACAGGACTATAAAGATACCAGGCGTTTCCCCCTGGAAGCTCCCTCGTGCGC
TCTCCTGTTCCGACCCTGCCGCTTACCGGATACCTGTCCGCCTTTCTCCCTTCGGGAAGCGTGGCGCTTT
CTCAATGCTCACGCTGTAGGTATCTCAGTTCGGTGTAGGTCGTTCGCTCCAAGCTGGGCTGTGTGCACGA
ACCCCCCGTTCAGCCCGACCGCTGCGCCTTATCCGGTAACTATCGTCTTGAGTCCAACCCGGTAAGACAC
GACTTATCGCCACTGGCAGCAGCCACTGGTAACAGGATTAGCAGAGCGAGGTATGTAGGCGGTGCTACAG
AGTTCTTGAAGTGGTGGCCTAACTACGGCTACACTAGAAGGACAGTATTTGGTATCTGCGCTCTGCTGAA
GCCAGTTACCTTCGGAAAAAGAGTTGGTAGCTCTTGATCCGGCAAACAAACCACCGCTGGTAGCGGTGGT
TTTTTTGTTTGCAAGCAGCAGATTACGCGCAGAAAAAAAGGATCTCAAGAAGATCCTTTGATCTTTTCTA
CGGGGTCTGACGCTCAGTGGAACGAAAACTCACGTTAAGGGATTTTGGTCATGAGATTATCAAAAAGGAT
CTTCACCTAGATCCTTTTAAATTAAAAATGAAGTTTTAAATCAATCTAAAGTATATATGAGTAAACTTGG
TCTGACAGTTACCAATGCTTAATCAGTGAGGCACCTATCTCAGCGATCTGTCTATTTCGTTCATCCATAG
TTGCCTGACTCCCCGTCGTGTAGATAACTACGATACGGGAGGGCTTACCATCTGGCCCCAGTGCTGCAAT
GATACCGCGAGACCCACGCTCACCGGCTCCAGATTTATCAGCAATAAACCAGCCAGCCGGAAGGGCCGAG
CGCAGAAGTGGTCCTGCAACTTTATCCGCCTCCATCCAGTCTATTAATTGTTGCCGGGAAGCTAGAGTAA
GTAGTTCGCCAGTTAATAGTTTGCGCAACGTTGTTGCCATTGCTACAGGCATCGTGGTGTCACGCTCGTC
GTTTGGTATGGCTTCATTCAGCTCCGGTTCCCAACGATCAAGGCGAGTTACATGATCCCCCATGTTGTGC
AAAAAAGCGGTTAGCTCCTTCGGTCCTCCGATCGTTGTCAGAAGTAAGTTGGCCGCAGTGTTATCACTCA
TGGTTATGGCAGCACTGCATAATTCTCTTACTGTCATGCCATCCGTAAGATGCTTTTCTGTGACTGGTGA
GTACTCAACCAAGTCATTCTGAGAATAGTGTATGCGGCGACCGAGTTGCTCTTGCCCGGCGTCAATACGG
GATAATACCGCGCCACATAGCAGAACTTTAAAAGTGCTCATCATTGGAAAACGTTCTTCGGGGCGAAAAC
TCTCAAGGATCTTACCGCTGTTGAGATCCAGTTCGATGTAACCCACTCGTGCACCCAACTGATCTTCAGC
ATCTTTTACTTTCACCAGCGTTTCTGGGTGAGCAAAAACAGGAAGGCAAAATGCCGCAAAAAAGGGAATA
AGGGCGACACGGAAATGTTGAATACTCATACTCTTCCTTTTTCAATATTATTGAAGCATTTATCAGGGTT
ATTGTCTCATGAGCGGATACATATTTGAATGTATTTAGAAAAATAAACAAATAGGGGTTCCGCGCACATT
TCCCCGAAAAGTGCCACCTGACGTC
