>Addgene plasmid #44603 | FN-Ets2 | addgene partial sequence | sequence record 63209 | CMV-F 5'-CGCAAATGGGCGGTAGGCGTG-3'
ACTAGAGAACCCACTGCTTACTGGCTTATCGAAATTAATACGACTCACTATAGGGAGACCCAAGCTTGCC
ACCATGGACTACAAGGACGACGACGATAAGCCAAAGAAAAAGCGAAAGGTCGGATCCACCATGAATGACT
TTGGAATCAAGAACATGGACCAAGTGGCCCCTGTCGCCAACAGTTTTCGTGGGACACTCAAGCGCCAGCC
AGCCTTTGACACCTTCGATGGCTCTCTGTTTGCTGTGCTCCCTTCTCTCAGTGAAGATCAGACACTCCAA
GAAGTGCCCACGGGCCTGGATTCTGTCTCCCATGACTCGGCCAGCTGCGAGCTGCCTTTGCTCACTCCCT
GCAGCAAGGCAGTGATGAGCCAAGCCTTAAAAGCCACCTTCAGTGGCTTCCAAAAGGAGCAACGACGTCT
TGGCATCCCCAAAAACCCCTGGCTGTGGAGCGAGCAGCAGGTGTGCCAGTGGCTTCTCTGGGCCACCAAC
GAGTTCAGCCTGGTGAATGTGAACCTGCACCAGTTTGGCATGAACGGCCAGATGCTGTGTAACCTCGGCA
AGGAGCGCTTCCTGGAGCTGGCGCCTGACTTTGTGGGTGACATCCTCTGGGAACATCTAGAGCAGATGAT
CAAAGAGAACCAAGAAAAGACAGAAGACCAATATGAGGAAAACTCTCACCTCAACGCGGTTCCTCATTGG
ATCAACAGCAATACATTAGGCTTCAGCATGGAACAGGCTCCATATGGAATGCAGGCACCAAACTACCCCA
AAGACAATCTCCTGGACAGCATGTGCCCGCCATCGGCCACGCCTGCAGCTCTGGGCTCTGAGCTCCAGAT
GTTGCCCAAGTCTCGGCTCAACACCGTCAATGTCAATTACTGTTCCATCAGCCAG
